>Addgene plasmid #105643 | pDEST-Tol2(Chien)-Krt4:Gal4VP16:tdTomato:5xUAS:HyPer:pA | addgene partial sequence | sequence record 202857 | Addgene Partial NGS Result
ATGGTGAGCAAGGGCGAGGAGGTCATCAAAGAGTTCATGCGCTTCAAGGTGCGCATGGAGGGCTCCATGA
ACGGCCACGAGTTCGAGATCGAGGGCGAGGGCGAGGGCCGCCCCTACGAGGGCACCCAGACCGCCAAGCT
GAAGGTGACCAAGGGCGGCCCCCTGCCCTTCGCCTGGGACATCCTGTCCCCCCAGTTCATGTACGGCTCC
AAGGCGTACGTGAAGCACCCCGCCGACATCCCCGATTACAAGAAGCTGTCCTTCCCCGAGGGCTTCAAGT
GGGAGCGCGTGATGAACTTCGAGGACGGCGGTCTGGTGACCGTGACCCAGGACTCCTCCCTGCAGGACGG
CACGCTGATCTACAAGGTGAAGATGCGCGGCACCAACTTCCCCCCCGACGGCCCCGTAATGCAGAAGAAG
ACCATGGGCTGGGAGGCCTCCACCGAGCGCCTGTACCCCCGCGACGGCGTGCTGAAGGGCGAGATCCACC
AGGCCCTGAAGCTGAAGGACGGCGGCCACTACCTGGTGGAGTTCAAGACCATCTACATGGCCAAGAAGCC
CGTGCAACTGCCCGGCTACTACTACGTGGACACCAAGCTGGACATCACCTCCCACAACGAGGACTACACC
ATCGTGGAACAGTACGAGCGCTCCGAGGGCCGCCACCACCTGTTCCTGTACGGCATGGACGAGCTGTACA
AGTAGGCGGCCGCGACTCTAGATCATAATCAGCCATACCACATTTGTAGAGGTTTTACTTGCTTTAAAAA
ACCTCCCACACCTCCCCCTGAACCTGAAACATAAAATGAATGCAATTGTTGTTGTTAACTTGTTTATTGC
AGCTTATAATGGTTACAAATAAAGCAATAGCATCACAAATTTCACAAATAAAGCATTTTTTTCACTGCAT
TCTAGTTGTGGTTTGTCCAAACTCATCAATGTATCTTATCATGTCTGGATCTACGTAATACGACTCACTA
TAGTTCTAGAGGCTCGAGAGGGGCCGCACTAGTAGATCCGCTACATATCCAGAGCGCCGTAGGGGGCGGA
GTCGTGGGGGGTAAATCCCGGACCCGGGGAATCCCCGTCCCCCAACATGTCCAGATCGAAATCGTCTAGC
GCGTCGGCATGCGCCATCGCCACGTCCTCGCCGTCTAAGTGGAGCTCGTCCCCCAGGCTGACATCGGTCG
GGGGGGCGGCTCGAGAGATCTGAATTCCCGGGGTCGACCTCGACGATACAGTCAACTGTCTTTGACCTTT
GTTACTACTCTCTTCCGATGATGATGTCGCACTTATTCTATGCTGTCTCAATGTTAGAGGCATATCAGTC
TCCACTGAAGCCAATCTATCTGTGACGGCATCTTTATTCACATTATCTTGTACAAATAATCCTGTTAACA
ATGCTTTTATATCCTGTAAAGAATCCATTTTCAAAATCATGTCAAGGTCTTCTCGAGGAAAAATCAGTAG
AAATAGCTGTTCCAGTCTTTCTAGCCTTGATTCCACTTCTGTCAGATGTGCCCTAGTCAGCGGAGACCTT
TTGGTTTTGGGAGAGTAGCGACACTCCCAGTTGTTCTTCAGACACTTGGCGCACTTCGGTTTTTCTTTGG
AGCACTTGAGCTTTTTAAGTCGGCAAATATCGCATGCTTGTTCGATAGAAGACAGTAGCTTCATCCTAGG
CCTCTGCGTGTCTCTCAGCAGCTGGCTGACCAATTTTATACACACTCTTGAGGGGGTGGAGCTGACTGCT
CTCACACACACACTTGCACACATACGCACTCTCACACACACCCTACCTGTTAGACAGGTACAGAGAGAAA
GTGGTAAGATAAATGGTGTCACACCCAGCCTGGGGCTTTGCCCCAGGTGGAATGAGAAAATGCAAGGAGA
GGCTTGAGACTTGAGGACAGGCATTCCAGTAGAAACTCTGAAAAAGACAGTGTAGCTCTCACCATCTGCA
AGCGGGTGTGTTTCTGCCTCAGTATCTGGTTGGCTGGACAGCCGTAGAGAGCATGTTAACCTCTGCTCTT
TTTATCTGGGTGGGGCGCGCAGCAACTCTTACATTAATGAAAGGCTTTTTTCCATCCACTTTTGCCAGCG
TTTGGATCTGGCAGGGCATTTTTCCCCCTGAGCTGAACAGTTGCATTGTTGAGATTTACAAGGGAACAGG
GAACAGAGTTTCCTTCTGTATTGATATTGGAAAATGTGCACACACACAATTCTGCACAGTAATGCTAGCG
GCTAACAAAGCTAATGTAGTTTATGGCTCTAAACTCCACCATATGTGTAAACATATGATTATGTATGGGG
AGGGCTGCAGTAGTGGAAAGAGTACTGAAAAATCATAGTAAAAATACCATTACATGCCTAAAAATCCAGT
GCGAGTAAAAGTATCTGTTGTAACTGTTACTCAAAGTATGAGTAAAAAGTAGCTTTTTTAAAAGTACTCA
AGAGTAGTAAGTAGTGAGTATTATGCCTTAAAAAGCTAATGCATTTACATGTAATTTACATGTGTGTAAA
CGTAACATTCTGTAGTGCATTTAGTTATTGCCCAGCAGGCACACAACATCATAAGATGTTAATATTAGGT
TAAATATAGGTTGTGGTGACCTAAATTCAAAGTCTAGCCAGCATCTAAGGATATTGTTATTTTGATGTCC
AATAACGATGTCATAGGAAGTTAATATTTGGTGGATTTAGGTTGTGTTGGAAAGCGACATAAGTCCAATG
TCGAACCAACATCTTAAACAAGTGTAAAATAATGACATTTATTCATTAGGTATGGCAACCATAATCCAAC
TTCTGATAGACATCATAGGGGTAACATCCACACAACATCAAGCTGTACATCATTAGACATTGATATATGA
TTTTAGATTGGATGTTGAACCTTGACATCGACCTGACGTTGAGCTCTGACGTCAACCTAATTTTCATTTC
TAAACAAAATACAACGTCCCCATTGCAATGGGGTACAACGTAAACCTATAGCCATGTTGACGTCTTGTGC
CGTCTTGTGTGCGTTTAAGGTTATTTCGGTCATCATACAGAAAACATCCGTCATCTTCTCATCAGTGACA
TGCATCTAAGCAGTCTCTGGGTTAATGCGGGTAAAGATTTTTGACATCTTCTTTTAATTCTGGCAAACAG
TTTGCTGCAATTATAAATGGCCCATGTCTTGAGGAAGTTCATTATGATGTGATTTACCTTCTATGTGCGA
TTTGATTGGACAGGAATCACAGGACTGATTTGTCTAATCCACATAGACAAGAAAAAATAAAGTAGTGACT
GCAGGTTGAAGGAAAGTAGTGAAATAAAAGTACAAATACTGCACTAAAAATGTACTCAAGGGAAAGTAAA
AGTTGCTCTAACTTTAAACCATAGTATTTAATGACCACTGATAAGTTCCCACGCATAGTACACCCTGCAT
AGTCAGACAATTTCTCATTTCTCGTGCAAGTCAACACGAAATGGCAGCAGTTGGGTGTCACAGCCAGCAC
TGATGGGCATTTAATAGCATTACGCAATCGTCTACAACTATCATAGTATAAACCAGGTGTGAAAGGTGTG
AGATTATGGTACAGCAATCATCACTTTGTATGGGTGTTTGAGATGAGTAATAAGCTCTAAATTTGCTTTC
ATGCACAAGCTCTTAAAAGGACGTCAGAAGTTGAAGGGAAGGAAAGGCAAGAAAATGCATGTCCGGGCTG
GATCTCCGGGACATTGTGGAGAAGCTTTACTGTAGCAAACTATTACACTAATCAGACAGGGCTTGGCCAG
GGGTTTGGCCAGTCAGAAGGAAGGTGCACAAGAGTTTTGGGGCATTATTTATTTGTTATTATGCAGTAAA
TGCATGTTTTATGTACTTAAAGTTTACCTGCTCGAGGGCCCATCTGGCCTGTGTTTCAGACACCAGGGAG
TCTCTGCTCACGTTTCCTGCTATTTGCAGCCTCTCTATCAAGACTAATACACCTCTTCCCGCATCGGCTG
CCTGTGAGAGGCTTTTCAGCACTGCAGGATTGCTTTTCAGCCCCAAAAGAGCTAGGCTTGACACTAACAA
TTTTGAGAATCAGCTTCTACTGAAGTTAAATCTGAGGTTTTACAACTTTGAGTAGCGTGTACTGGCATTA
GATTGTCTGTCTTATAGTTTGATAATTAAATACAAACAGTTCTAAAGCAGGATAAAACCTTGTATGCATT
TCATTTAATGTTTTTTGAGATTAAAAGCTTAAACAAGAATCTCTAGTTTTCTTTCTTGCTTTTACTTTTA
CTTCCTTAATACTCAAGTACAATTTTAATGGAGTACTTTTTTACTTTTACTCAAGTAAGATTCTAGCCAG
ATACTTTTACTTTTAATTGAGTAAAATTTTCCCTAAGTACTTGTACTTTCACTTGAGTAAAATTTTTGAG
TACTTTTTACACCTCTGTCAAGAACTCCTGGACAAACCTCTGACCTGTGTGGAACAGAGTGGATATGGGT
GTCTGAACAGATATTCACGTCTTTTGCAGATCAGAGGGCATTTCTGGTGTTGTGCAATGACCTGGGTCCA
ACAGGTAGGCGTACTCGTATCCAAGAGCATTGTTGGACAGGAGGTAGTCTCCATTCCTATAAAGAGGAAG
GAATGGCACCATGTAGTAGCCGTCATTGTGGCCAATTGGTGCATTGGTACGTGGGTAGATGGACCGGGGA
GGCTGATGAGTTCTTAGCCAGC
[32 nt withheld, positions 4713-4744]
CCTTTGACGTTGGAGTCCACGTTCTTT
[37 nt withheld, positions 4772-4808]
ACCCTATCTCGGTCTATTCTTTTGATTTATAAGGGATTTTGCCGATTTCGGCCTATTGGTTAAAAAATGA
GCTGATTTAACAAAAATTTAACGCGAATTTTAACAAAATATTAACGCTTACAATTTAGGTGGCACTTTTC
GGGGAAATGTGCGCGGAACCCCTATTTGTTTATTTTTCTAAATACATTCAAATATGTATCCGCTCATGAG
ACAATAACCCTGATAAATGCTTCAATAATATTGAAAAAGGAAGAGTATGAGTATTCAACATTTCCGTGTC
GCCCTTATTCCCTTTTTTGCGGCATTTTGCCTTCCTGTTTTTGCTCACCCAGAAACGCTGGTGAAAGTAA
AAGATGCTGAAGATCAGTTGGGTGCACGAGTGGGTTACATCGAACTGGATCTCAACAGCGGTAAGATCCT
TGAGAGTTTTCGCCCCGAAGAACGTTTTCCAATGATGAGCACTTTTAAAGTTCTGCTATGTGGCGCGGTA
TTATCCCGTATTGACGCCGGGCAAGAGCAACTCGGTCGCCGCATACACTATTCTCAGAATGACTTGGTTG
AGTACTCACCAGTCACAGAAAAGCATCTTACGGATGGCATGACAGTAAGAGAATTATGCAGTGCTGCCAT
AACCATGAGTGATAACACTGCGGCCAACTTACTTCTGACAACGATCGGAGGACCGAAGGAGCTAACCGCT
TTTTTGCACAACATGGGGGATCATGTAACTCGCCTTGATCGTTGGGAACCGGAGCTGAATGAAGCCATAC
CAAACGACGAGCGTGACACCACGATGCCTGTAGCAATGGCAACAACGTTGCGCAAACTATTAACTGGCGA
ACTACTTACTCTAGCTTCCCGGCAACAATTAATAGACTGGATGGAGGCGGATAAAGTTGCAGGACCACTT
CTGCGCTCGGCCCTTCCGGCTGGCTGGTTTATTGCTGATAAATCTGGAGCCGGTGAGCGTGGGTCTCGCG
GTATCATTGCAGCACTGGGGCCAGATGGTAAGCCCTCCCGTATCGTAGTTATCTACACGACGGGGAGTCA
GGCAACTATGGATGAACGAAATAGACAGATCGCTGAGATAGGTGCCTCACTGATTAAGCATTGGTAACTG
TCAGACCAAGTTTACTCATATATACTTTAGATTGATTTAAAACTTCATTTTTAATTTAAAAGGATCTAGG
TGAAGATCCTTTTTGATAATCTCATGACCAAAATGCCTTAACGTGAGTTTTCGTTCCACTGAGCGTCAGA
CCCCGTAGAAAAGATCAAAGGATCTTCTTGAGATCCTTTTTTTCTGCGCGTAATCTGCTGCTTGCAAACA
AAAAAACCACCGCTACCAGCGGTGGTTTGTTTGCCGGATCAAGAGCTACCAACTCTTTTTCCGAAGGTAA
CTGGCTTCAGCAGAGCGCAGATACCAAATACTGTTCTTCTAGTGTAGCCGTAGTTAGGCCACCACTTCAA
GAACTCTGTAGCACCGCCTACATACCTCGCTCTGCTAATCCTGTTACCAGTGGCTGCTGCCAGTGGCGAT
AAGTCGTGTCTTACCGGGTTGGACTCAAGACGATAGTTACCGGATAAGGCGCAGCGGTCGGGCTGAACGG
GGGGTTCGTGCACACAGCCCAGCTTGGAGCGAACGACCTACACCGAACTGAGATACCTACAGCGTGAGCT
ATGAGAAAGCGCCACGCTTCCCGAAGGGAGAAAGGCGGACAGGTATCCGGTAAGCGGCAGGGTCGGAACA
GGAGAGCGCACGAGGGAGCTTCCAGGGGGAAACGCCTGGTATCTTTATAGTCCTGTCGGGTTTCGCCACC
TCTGACTTGAGCGTCGATTTTTGTGATGCTCGTCAGGGGGGCGGAGCCTATGGAAAAACGCCAGCAACGC
GGCCTTTTTACGGTTCCTGGCCTTTTGCTGGCCTTTTGCTCACATGTTCTTTCCTGCGTTATCCCCTGAT
TCTGTGGATAACCGTATTACCGCCTTTGAGTGAGCTGATACCGCTCGCCGCAGCCGAACGACCGAGCGCA
GCGAGTCAGTGAGCGAGGAAGCGGAAGAGCGCCCAATACGCAAACCGCCTCTCCCCGCGCGTTGGCCGAT
TCATTAATGCAGCTGGCACGACAGGTTTCCCGACTGGAAAGCGGGCAGTGAGCGCAACGCAATTAATGTG
AGTTAGCTCACTCATTAGGCACCCCAGGCTTTACACTTTATGCTTCCGGCTCGTATGTTGTGTGGAATTG
TGAGCGGATAACAATTTCACACAGGAAACAGCTATGACCATGATTACGCCAAGCGCGCAATTAACCCTCA
CTAAAGGGAACAAAAGCTGGAGCTCCACCGCGGTGGCGGCCGCTCTAGAACTAGTGGATCTGCTGGGCTT
GCTGAAGGTAGGGGGTCAAGAACCAGAGGTGTAAAGTACTTGAGTAATTTTACTTGATTACTGTACTTAA
GTATTATTTTTGGGGATTTTTACTTTACTTGAGTACAATTAAAAATCAATACTTTTACTTTTACTTAATT
ACATTTTTTTAGAAAAAAAAGTACTTTTTACTCCTTACAATTTTATTTACAGTCAAAAAGTACTTATTTT
TTGGAGATCACTTCATTCTATTTTCCCTTGCTATTACCAAACCAATTGAATTGCGCTGATGCCCAGTTTA
ATTTAAATGTTATTTATTCTGCCTATGAAAATCGTTTTCACATTATATGAAATTGGTCAGACATGTTCAT
TGGTCCTTTGGAAGTGACGTCATGTCACATCTATTACCACAATGCACAGCACCTTGACCTGGAAATTAGG
GAAATTATAACAGTCAATCAGTGGAAGAAAATGGAGGAAGTATGTGATTCATCAGCAGCTGCGAGCAGCA
CAGTCCAAAATCAGCCACAGGATCAAGAGCACCCGTGGCCGTATCTTCGCAGATCTGATCTAGAGGATCA
TAATCAGCCATACCACATTTGTAGAGGTTTTACTTGCTTTAAAAAACCTCCCACACCTCCCCCTGAACCT
GAAACATAAAATGAATGCAATTGTTGTTGTTAACTTGTTTATTGCAGCTTATAATGGTTACAAATAAAGC
AATAGCATCACAAATTTCACAAATAAAGCATTTTTTTCACTGCATTCTAGTTGTGGTTTGTCCAAACTCA
TCAATGTATCTTATCATGTCTGGATCATCATCGATGGTACATCTATTAAACCGCCTGTTTTAAAACTTTA
TCGAAATGGCCATCCATTCTTGCGCGGATGGCCTCTGCCAGCTGCTCATAGCGGCTGCGCAGCGGTGAGC
CAGGACGATAAACCAGGCCAATAGTGCGGCGTGGTTCCGGCTTAATGCACGGCAGATAAACAACCCCATC
GCGTTTGCGCTCCGGCGGCACAGCCAGCGCTGGCAGTAAAGTGATCCCGCTACCTGCCGCCACCATGTTG
CGCAGAGTTTCCAGGCTGGTCGCGCGGAAGTGTGTATCTTCATCCGCCCCGGCTTCAAAACAGAAACCGG
TGCCGTTGTACTCCAGCTTGTGCCCCAGGATGTTGCCGTCCTCCTTGAAGCCGATGCCCTTCAGCTCGAT
GCGGTTCACCAGGGTGTCGCCCTCGAACTTCACCTCGGCGCGGGTCTTGTAGTTGCCGTCGTCCTTGAAG
AAGATGGTGCGCTCCTGGACGTAGCCTTCGGGCATGGCGGACTTGAAGAAGTCGTGCTGCTTCATGTGGT
CGGGGTAGCGGGCGAAGCACTTCAGGCCGTAGCCGAGGGTGGTCACGAGGGTGGGCCAGGGCACGGGCAG
CTTGCCGGTGGTGCAGATCAGCTTCAGGGTCAGCTTGCCGTAGGTGGCATCGCCCTCGCCCTCGCCGGAC
ACGCTGAACTTGTGGCCGTTTACGTCGCCGTCCAGCTCGACCAGGATGGGCACCACCCCGGTGAACAGCT
CCTCGCCCTTGCTGCCGGTGCCACCGCTACCGCCATCCACGTTGTACAGCTCGTCCATGCCGAGAGTGAT
CCCGGCGGCGGTCACGAACTCCAGCAGGACCATGTGATCGCGCTTCTCGTTGGGGTCTTTGCTCAGGACG
GACTGGAAGCTCAGGTAGTGGTTGTCGGGCAGCAGCACGGGGCCGTCGCCGATGGGGGTGTTCTGCTGGT
AGTGGTCGGCGAGCTGCACGCTGCCGTCCTCGACGTTGTGGCGGATCTTGAAGTTGGCCTTGATGCCGTT
CTTCTGCTTGTCGGCCATGATATAGACGTTGTCGCTGTTGTAGCCGGCGGACATTGCCTGATCGCGCAAA
CAGTGACCATCTTCCAGCATCAGCAGTTTTTCCCCTGCCAGATCGGCCATCGGTACGCATTCGCGGTTCG
CCCACGGGTGATCTTCATAGATAGCCAGCAACATTGGCTCATCAAACAACGGCACTTCAATGAATGCTTC
GCTCTCTTTCACCAGCGCGAGGATCACGCAATCGAGTTTGCCGCTGTCCAGTTGCGCCAGTAACTGGTGG
GTCTGTGCTTCATGCAGATACATTTCCAGCTTTGGAAAGGTCTGGTGCAGCATAGGGATAATATGCGGTA
GCAGGTACGGTCCAACTGTGGGAATCAAACCAATGTGCAGCGGTCCGGACATCGTCTCGCCCTGCTGGCT
TGCCATCTCCATTACTTAAGGTCTTCGAGGTCGAGGGAATTCGTGTGGAGGAGCTCAAAGTGAGGCTGAG
ACGCGATGGGATCCATTATATACCCTCTAGACGGAGGACAGTACTCCGCCTTGCGTCGGAGGACAGTACT
CCGACCTCTAGTGTCGGAGGACAGTACTCCGACCTTGCCGGAGGACAGTACTCCGCCAGCCCGGAGGACA
GTACTCCGGGCCAAAGAATTCGTGTGGAGGAGCTCAAAGTGAGGCTGAGACGCGATGGGATCCATTATAT
ACCCTCTAGACGGGATCCACCGGTCGCCACC
