[The description below was written by a language model from this plasmid's Addgene catalogue record.]
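Description:
pDEST-Tol2(Chien)-Krt4:Gal4VP16:tdTomato:5xUAS:HyPer:pA is a Tol2 transposon transgenesis plasmid built on the pDestTol2pA2 destination backbone (about 5.9 kb without insert) from the zebrafish Tol2kit family. The repository lists it as a mammalian expression vector, but the insert species, the promoter and the stated purpose all point to use in zebrafish. It is propagated in E. coli under ampicillin selection. The copy number is not recorded, and no feature table is available, so the origin of replication and exact element boundaries cannot be confirmed here. In Tol2 vectors of this type, the payload sits between Tol2 transposon arms, so that Tol2 transposase supplied in trans can integrate the cassette into the genome. The "pA" in the name indicates a polyadenylation signal closing the cassette.

The roughly 6.8 kb insert is a Gal4/UAS amplification cassette. The zebrafish keratin 4 (Krt4) promoter drives Gal4VP16, a fusion of the yeast Gal4 DNA-binding domain with the VP16 transactivation domain. This activator binds five tandem UAS sites and switches on the reporters. The name and the stated co-expression suggest that the UAS element controls both tdTomato, a red fluorescent cell marker, and HyPer, a genetically encoded fluorescent hydrogen peroxide sensor. However, the record does not specify the orientation or exact arrangement of these parts. According to the record, expression occurs in differentiated keratinocytes of the periderm and, at early stages, also in the basal epidermal layer. The construct therefore suits live imaging of skin cell morphology together with hydrogen peroxide dynamics. The associated work concerned paclitaxel-induced epithelial damage and neurotoxicity in zebrafish.
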