Addgene plasmid #105643: pDEST-Tol2(Chien)-Krt4:Gal4VP16:tdTomato:5xUAS:HyPer:pA
Purpose: Co-expression of tdTomato and HyPer in differentiated keratinocytes of the periderm layer and ealy on also in the basal layer of the epidermis
Depositing lab: Sandra Rieger. Depositing organization: Mount Desert Island Biological Laboratory. Publication: Paclitaxel-induced epithelial damage and ectopic MMP-13 expression promotes neurotoxicity in zebrafish. Lisse TS, Middleton LJ, Pellegrini AD, Martin PB, Spaulding EL, Lopes O, Brochu EA, Carter EV, Waldron A, Rieger S. Proc Natl Acad Sci U S A. 2016 Apr 12;113(15):E2189-98. doi: 10.1073/pnas.1525096113. Epub 2016 Mar 28. PubMed 27035978.
Backbone
  Vector backbone: pDestTol2pA2
  Backbone manufacturer: Chi-Bin Chien lab
  Backbone size w/o insert (bp): 5881
  Vector type: Mammalian Expression
Growth in bacteria
  Bacterial resistance: Ampicillin, 100 μg/mL
  Growth temperature: 37°C
  Growth strain: DH5alpha
  Copy number: Unknown
Gene/Insert
  Gene/Insert name: Krt4:Gal4VP16:tdTomato:5xUAS:HyPer:pA
  Species: D. rerio (zebrafish)
  Insert size (bp): 6800
  Cloning method: Restriction Enzyme; 5′ cloning site unknown (unknown if destroyed); 3′ cloning site unknown (unknown if destroyed)
Terms and licenses: Academic/Nonprofit Terms; Industry Terms: Not Available to Industry
How to cite: pDEST-Tol2(Chien)-Krt4:Gal4VP16:tdTomato:5xUAS:HyPer:pA was a gift from Sandra Rieger (Addgene plasmid # 105643 ; http://n2t.net/addgene:105643 ; RRID:Addgene_105643)
